>Addgene plasmid #210941 | pFBOH-LIC_MAGEA3:104-314 | addgene full sequence | sequence record 426251 | Addgene NGS Result
TATCCCCTGATTCTGTGGATAACCGTATTACCGCCTTTGAGTGAGCTGATACCGCTCGCCGCAGCCGAAC
GACCGAGCGCAGCGAGTCAGTGAGCGAGGAAGCGGAAGAGCGCCTGATGCGGTATTTTCTCCTTACGCAT
CTGTGCGGTATTTCACACCGCATAGACCAGCCGCGTAACCTGGCAAAATCGGTTACGGTTGAGTAATAAA
TGGATGCCCTGCGTAAGCGGGTGTGGGCGGACAATAAAGTCTTAAACTGAACAAAATAGATCTAAACTAT
GACAATAAAGTCTTAAACTAGACAGAATAGTTGTAAACTGAAATCAGTCCAGTTATGCTGTGAAAAAGCA
TACTGGACTTTTGTTATGGCTAAAGCAAACTCTTCATTTTCTGAAGTGCAAATTGCCCGTCGTATTAAAG
AGGGGCGTGGCCAAGGGCATGGTAAAGACTATATTCGCGGCGTTGTGACAATTTACCGAACAACTCCGCG
GCCGGGAAGCCGATCTCGGCTTGAACGAATTGTTAGGTGGCGGTACTTGGGTCGATATCAAAGTGCATCA
CTTCTTCCCGTATGCCCAACTTTGTATAGAGAGCCACTGCGGGATCGTCACCGTAATCTGCTTGCACGTA
GATCACATAAGCACCAAGCGCGTTGGCCTCATGCTTGAGCAGATTGATGAGCGCGGTGGCAATGCCCTGC
CTCCGGTGCTCGCCGGAGACTGCGAGATCATAGATATAGATCTCACTACGCGGCTGCTCAAACTTGGGCA
GAACGTAAGCCGCGAGAGCGCCAACAACCGCTTCTTGGTCGAAGGCAGCAAGCGCGATGAATGTCTTACT
ACGGAGCAAGTTCCCGAGGTAATCGGAGTCCGGCTGATGTTGGGAGTAGGTGGCTACGTCTCCGAACTCA
CGACCGAAAAGATCAAGAGCAGCCCGCATGGATTTGACTTGGTCAGGGCCGAGCCTACATGTGCGAATGA
TGCCCATACTTGAGCCACCTAACTTTGTTTTAGGGCGACTGCCCTGCTGCGTAACATCGTTGCTGCTCCA
TAACATCAAACATCGACCCACGGCGTAACGCGCTTGCTGCTTGGATGCCCGAGGCATAGACTGTACAAAA
AAACAGTCATAACAAGCCATGAAAACCGCCACTGCGCCGTTACCACCGCTGCGTTCGGTCAAGGTTCTGG
ACCAGTTGCGTGAGCGCATACGCTACTTGCATTACAGTTTACGAACCGAACAGGCTTATGTCAACTGGGT
TCGTGCCTTCATCCGTTTCCACGGTGTGCGTCACCCGGCAACCTTGGGCAGCAGCGAAGTCGAGGCATTT
CTGTCCTGGCTGGCGAACGAGCGCAAGGTTTCGGTCTCCACGCATCGTCAGGCATTGGCGGCCTTGCTGT
TCTTCTACGGCAAGGTGCTGTGCACGGATCTGCCCTGGCTTCAGGAGATCGGAAGACCTCGGCCGTCGCG
GCGCTTGCCGGTGGTGCTGACCCCGGATGAAGTGGTTCGCATCCTCGGTTTTCTGGAAGGCGAGCATCGT
TTGTTCGCCCAGGACTCTAGCTATAGTTCTAGTGGTTGGCTACGTATACTCCGGAATATTAATAGATCAT
GGAGATAATTAAAATGATAACCATCTCGCAAATAAATAAGTATTTTACTGTTTTCGTAACAGTTTTGTAA
TAAAAAAACCTATAAATATTCCGGATTATTCATACCGTCCCACCATCGGGCGCGGATCTCGGTCCGAAAA
CCATGGAGTTCCAAGCAGCACTCAGTAGGAAGGTGGCCGAGTTGGTTCATTTTCTGCTCCTCAAGTATCG
AGCCAGGGAGCCGGTCACAAAGGCAGAAATGCTGGGGAGTGTCGTCGGAAATTGGCAGTATTTCTTTCCT
GTGATCTTCAGCAAAGCTTCCAGTTCCTTGCAGCTGGTCTTTGGCATCGAGCTGATGGAAGTGGACCCCA
TCGGCCACTTGTACATCTTTGCCACCTGCCTGGGCCTCTCCTACGATGGCCTGCTGGGTGACAATCAGAT
CATGCCCAAGGCAGGCCTCCTGATAATCGTCCTGGCCATAATCGCAAGAGAGGGCGACTGTGCCCCTGAG
GAGAAAATCTGGGAGGAGCTGAGTGTGTTAGAGGTGTTTGAGGGGAGGGAAGACAGTATCTTGGGGGATC
CCAAGAAGCTGCTCACCCAACATTTCGTGCAGGAAAACTACCTGGAGTACCGGCAGGTCCCCGGCAGTGA
TCCTGCATGTTATGAATTCCTGTGGGGTCCAAGGGCCCTCGTTGAAACCAGCTATGTGAAAGTCCTGCAC
CATATGGTAAAGATCAGTGGAGGACCTCACATTTCCTACCCACCCCTGCATGAGTGGGTTTTGAGAGAGG
GGGAAGAGTGATGATGACGAAGCTTGTCGAGAAGTACTAGAGGATCATAATCAGCCATACCACATTTGTA
GAGGTTTTACTTGCTTTAAAAAACCTCCCACACCTCCCCCTGAACCTGAAACATAAAATGAATGCAATTG
TTGTTGTTAACTTGTTTATTGCAGCTTATAATGGTTACAAATAAAGCAATAGCATCACAAATTTCACAAA
TAAAGCATTTTTTTCACTGCATTCTAGTTGTGGTTTGTCCAAACTCATCAATGTATCTTATCATGTCTGG
ATCTGATCACTGATATCGCCTAGGAGATCCGAACCAGATAAGTGAAATCTAGTTCCAAACTATTTTGTCA
TTTTTAATTTTCGTATTAGCTTACGACGCTACACCCAGTTCCCATCTATTTTGTCACTCTTCCCTAAATA
ATCCTTAAAAACTCCATTTCCACCCCTCCCAGTTCCCAACTATTTTGTCCGCCCACAGCGGGGCATTTTT
CTTCCTGTTATGTTTTTAATCAAACATCCTGCCAACTCCATGTGACAAACCGTCATCTTCGGCTACTTTT
TCTCTGTCACAGAATGAAAATTTTTCTGTCATCTCTTCGTTATTAATGTTTGTAATTGACTGAATATCAA
CGCTTATTTGCAGCCTGAATGGCGAATGGG
[124 nt withheld, positions 3041-3164]
C
[91 nt withheld, positions 3166-3256]
A
[49 nt withheld, positions 3258-3306]
CCTTTGACGTTGGAGTCCACGTTCTT
[37 nt withheld, positions 3333-3369]
ACCCTATCTCGGTCTATTCTTTTGATTTATAAGGGATTTTGCCGATTTCGGCCTATTGGTTAAAAAATGA
GCTGATTTAACAAAAATTTAACGCGAATTTTAACAAAATATTAACGCTTACAATTTAGGTGGCACTTTTC
GGGGAAATGTGCGCGGAACCCCTATTTGTTTATTTTTCTAAATACATTCAAATATGTATCCGCTCATGAG
ACAATAACCCTGATAAATGCTTCAATAATATTGAAAAAGGAAGAGTATGAGTATTCAACATTTCCGTGTC
GCCCTTATTCCCTTTTTTGCGGCATTTTGCCTTCCTGTTTTTGCTCACCCAGAAACGCTGGTGAAAGTAA
AAGATGCTGAAGATCAGTTGGGTGCACGAGTGGGTTACATCGAACTGGATCTCAACAGCGGTAAGATCCT
TGAGAGTTTTCGCCCCGAAGAACGTTTTCCAATGATGAGCACTTTTAAAGTTCTGCTATGTGGCGCGGTA
TTATCCCGTATTGACGCCGGGCAAGAGCAACTCGGTCGCCGCATACACTATTCTCAGAATGACTTGGTTG
AGTACTCACCAGTCACAGAAAAGCATCTTACGGATGGCATGACAGTAAGAGAATTATGCAGTGCTGCCAT
AACCATGAGTGATAACACTGCGGCCAACTTACTTCTGACAACGATCGGAGGACCGAAGGAGCTAACCGCT
TTTTTGCACAACATGGGGGATCATGTAACTCGCCTTGATCGTTGGGAACCGGAGCTGAATGAAGCCATAC
CAAACGACGAGCGTGACACCACGATGCCTGTAGCAATGGCAACAACGTTGCGCAAACTATTAACTGGCGA
ACTACTTACTCTAGCTTCCCGGCAACAATTAATAGACTGGATGGAGGCGGATAAAGTTGCAGGACCACTT
CTGCGCTCGGCCCTTCCGGCTGGCTGGTTTATTGCTGATAAATCTGGAGCCGGTGAGCGTGGGTCTCGCG
GTATCATTGCAGCACTGGGGCCAGATGGTAAGCCCTCCCGTATCGTAGTTATCTACACGACGGGGAGTCA
GGCAACTATGGATGAACGAAATAGACAGATCGCTGAGATAGGTGCCTCACTGATTAAGCATTGGTAACTG
TCAGACCAAGTTTACTCATATATACTTTAGATTGATTTAAAACTTCATTTTTAATTTAAAAGGATCTAGG
TGAAGATCCTTTTTGATAATCTCATGACCAAAATCCCTTAACGTGAGTTTTCGTTCCACTGAGCGTCAGA
CCCCGTAGAAAAGATCAAAGGATCTTCTTGAGATCCTTTTTTTCTGCGCGTAATCTGCTGCTTGCAAACA
AAAAAACCACCGCTACCAGCGGTGGTTTGTTTGCCGGATCAAGAGCTACCAACTCTTTTTCCGAAGGTAA
CTGGCTTCAGCAGAGCGCAGATACCAAATACTGTTCTTCTAGTGTAGCCGTAGTTAGGCCACCACTTCAA
GAACTCTGTAGCACCGCCTACATACCTCGCTCTGCTAATCCTGTTACCAGTGGCTGCTGCCAGTGGCGAT
AAGTCGTGTCTTACCGGGTTGGACTCAAGACGATAGTTACCGGATAAGGCGCAGCGGTCGGGCTGAACGG
GGGGTTCGTGCACACAGCCCAGCTTGGAGCGAACGACCTACACCGAACTGAGATACCTACAGCGTGAGCT
ATGAGAAAGCGCCACGCTTCCCGAAGGGAGAAAGGCGGACAGGTATCCGGTAAGCGGCAGGGTCGGAACA
GGAGAGCGCACGAGGGAGCTTCCAGGGGGAAACGCCTGGTATCTTTATAGTCCTGTCGGGTTTCGCCACC
TCTGACTTGAGCGTCGATTTTTGTGATGCTCGTCAGGGGGGCGGAGCCTATGGAAAAACGCCAGCAACGC
GGCCTTTTTACGGTTCCTGGCCTTTTGCTGGCCTTTTGCTCACATGTTCTTTCCTGCGT
Features (pLannotate 1.2.2; 16 found; start..end, strand, type, name):
      1..108     +  rep_origin     RSF ori (fragment): Plasmids containing the RSF 1030 origin of replication can be propagated in E. coli cells that contain additional plasmids with compatible origins.
    113..164     -  misc_feature   bom (fragment): basis of mobility region from pBR322
    232..456     -  mobile_element Tn7R: mini-Tn7 element (right end of the Tn7 transposon) Tn7
    523..1056    -  CDS            GmR: gentamycin acetyltransferase; aacC1; confers resistance to gentamycin
   1226..1254    -  promoter       Pc promoter: intI1 (promoter lies within the coding sequence); class 1 integron promoter
   1232..1579    -  CDS            YPR2_ECOLX (fragment): Protein predicted: Swiss-Prot protein existence level 4. From Escherichia coli.
   1606..1697    +  promoter       polyhedrin promoter: polh from Autographa californica; promoter for the baculovirus polyhedrin gene
   1741..2388    +  CDS            MAGEA3 (fragment): MAGA3_HUMAN - Also known as MAGE3. Experimental evidence at protein level: Swiss-Prot protein existence level 1. Proposed to enhance ubiquitin ligase activity of RING-type zinc finger-containing E3 ubiquitin-protein ligases. May enhance ubiquitin ligase activity of TRIM28 and stimulate p53/TP53 ubiquitination by TRIM28. Proposed to act through recruitment and/or stabilization of the Ubl-conjugating enzyme (E2) at the E3:substrate complex. May play a role in embryonal development and tumor transformation or aspects of tumor progression. In vitro promotes cell viability in melanoma cell lines. A
   2423..2506    +  CDS            large T antigen (fragment): large T antigen from SV40 (simian virus 40)
   2529..2663    +  polyA_signal   SV40 poly(A) signal: SV40 polyadenylation signal
   2692..2857    -  mobile_element Tn7L: mini-Tn7 element (left end of the Tn7 transposon) Tn7
   3020..3036    +  CDS            lacZα (fragment): LacZα fragment of β-galactosidase; lacZ fragment
   3041..3495    +  rep_origin     f1 ori (sequence partly withheld): f1 bacteriophage origin of replication; arrow indicates direction of (+) strand synthesis
   3521..3625    +  promoter       AmpR promoter: bla
   3626..4486    +  CDS            AmpR: β-lactamase; bla; confers resistance to ampicillin, carbenicillin, and related antibiotics
   4657..5245    +  rep_origin     ori: high-copy-number ColE1/pMB1/pBR322/pUC origin of replication
