[The description below was written by a language model from this plasmid's Addgene catalogue record and pLannotate feature annotations shown in this document.]
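Description:
pFBOH-LIC_MAGEA3:104-314 is a baculovirus transfer (donor) plasmid for insect-cell expression of a fragment of human MAGEA3, built on pFBOH-LIC, a pFastBac1 derivative adapted for ligation-independent cloning. In E. coli it is maintained as a high-copy plasmid through a ColE1/pUC-type origin and selected with ampicillin (β-lactamase). An f1 phage origin is also present. The short RSF ori, bom and lacZα hits in the feature table are fragmentary annotations that probably reflect backbone remnants or sequence similarity to the main origin region rather than separate functional elements.

The payload lies between the Tn7R and Tn7L ends of a mini-Tn7 element. Within this transposable segment, the Autographa californica polyhedrin promoter, a very strong late baculoviral promoter, drives the MAGEA3 coding segment for residues E104 to E314. This segment is wild type, is recorded as a 639 bp insert derived from a Mammalian Gene Collection clone, and is followed by an SV40 polyadenylation signal. The same segment carries a gentamicin acetyltransferase gene under the class 1 integron Pc promoter. In the standard pFastBac-style workflow, Tn7 transposition moves the expression cassette together with the gentamicin marker into a baculovirus shuttle genome (bacmid) held in E. coli. The recombinant bacmid is then used to generate virus for infecting insect cells. The protein is expressed untagged, and the BseRI sites used for cloning were destroyed during insertion.

The record states the purpose simply as producing this MAGEA3 fragment in insect cells. The associated publication concerns ligandability evaluation of protein targets, which fits use of the recombinant protein in biochemical or ligand-screening work.
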