Addgene plasmid #210941: pFBOH-LIC_MAGEA3:104-314
Purpose: Insect expression of human MAGEA3 fragment E104 to E314. Untagged.
Depositing lab: Cheryl Arrowsmith. Depositing organization: University of Toronto. Publication: A Target Class Ligandability Evaluation of WD40 Repeat-Containing Proteins. Ackloo S, Li F, Szewczyk M, Seitova A, Loppnau P, Zeng H, Xu J, Ahmad S, Arnautova YA, Baghaie AJ, Beldar S, Bolotokova A, Centrella PA, Chau I, Clark MA, Cuozzo JW, Dehghani-Tafti S, Disch JS, Dong A, Dumas A, Feng JA, Ghiabi P, Gibson E, Gilmer J, Goldman B, Green SR, Guie MA, Guilinger JP, Harms N, Herasymenko O, Houliston S, Hutchinson A, Kearnes S, Keefe AD, Kimani SW, Kramer T, Kutera M, Kwak HA, Lento C, Li Y, Liu J, Loup J, Machado RAC, Mulhern CJ, Perveen S, Righetto GL, Riley P, Shrestha S, Sigel EA, Silva M, Sintchak MD, Slakman BL, Taylor RD, Thompson J, Torng W, Underkoffler C, von Rechenberg M, Walsh RT, Watson I, Wilson DJ, Wolf E, Yadav M, Yazdi AK, Zhang J, Zhang Y, Santhakumar V, Edwards AM, Barsyte-Lovejoy D, Schapira M, Brown PJ, Halabelian L, Arrowsmith CH. J Med Chem. 2025 Jan 23;68(2):1092-1112. doi: 10.1021/acs.jmedchem.4c02010. Epub 2024 Nov 4. PubMed 39495097.
Backbone
  Vector backbone: pFBOH-LIC
  Backbone manufacturer: pFASTBac1 Modified
  Vector type: Insect Expression
  Selectable markers: Gentamicin
Growth in bacteria
  Bacterial resistance: Ampicillin, 100 μg/mL
  Growth temperature: 37°C
  Growth strain: DH5alpha
  Copy number: High Copy
Gene/Insert
  Gene/Insert name: MAGEA3:E104-E314
  Species: H. sapiens (human)
  Insert size (bp): 639
  Mutation: wild type
  Entrez Gene: MAGEA3 (a.k.a. CT1.3, HIP8, HYPD, MAGE3, MAGEA6)
  Promoter: Polyhedrin
  Cloning method: Ligation Independent Cloning
  Sequencing primers: 5′ tattccggattattcataccg; 3′ ctctacaaatgtggtatggc
Resource information
  A portion of this plasmid was derived from a plasmid made by: Mammalian Gene Collection (BC000340)
Terms and licenses: Academic/Nonprofit Terms; Industry Terms: Not Available to Industry
Depositor comments: 5' Cloning Site: BseRI (destroyed), 3' Cloning Site: BseRI (destroyed).
How to cite: pFBOH-LIC_MAGEA3:104-314 was a gift from Cheryl Arrowsmith (Addgene plasmid # 210941 ; http://n2t.net/addgene:210941 ; RRID:Addgene_210941)
