>Addgene plasmid #210941 | pFBOH-LIC_MAGEA3:104-314 | depositor partial sequence | sequence record 411362 | Insert sequence
ATGGAGTTCCAAGCAGCACTCAGTAGGAAGGTGGCCGAGTTGGTTCATTTTCTGCTCCTCAAGTATCGAG
CCAGGGAGCCGGTCACAAAGGCAGAAATGCTGGGGAGTGTCGTCGGAAATTGGCAGTATTTCTTTCCTGT
GATCTTCAGCAAAGCTTCCAGTTCCTTGCAGCTGGTCTTTGGCATCGAGCTGATGGAAGTGGACCCCATC
GGCCACTTGTACATCTTTGCCACCTGCCTGGGCCTCTCCTACGATGGCCTGCTGGGTGACAATCAGATCA
TGCCCAAGGCAGGCCTCCTGATAATCGTCCTGGCCATAATCGCAAGAGAGGGCGACTGTGCCCCTGAGGA
GAAAATCTGGGAGGAGCTGAGTGTGTTAGAGGTGTTTGAGGGGAGGGAAGACAGTATCTTGGGGGATCCC
AAGAAGCTGCTCACCCAACATTTCGTGCAGGAAAACTACCTGGAGTACCGGCAGGTCCCCGGCAGTGATC
CTGCATGTTATGAATTCCTGTGGGGTCCAAGGGCCCTCGTTGAAACCAGCTATGTGAAAGTCCTGCACCA
TATGGTAAAGATCAGTGGAGGACCTCACATTTCCTACCCACCCCTGCATGAGTGGGTTTTGAGAGAGGGG
GAAGAG
